Addgene plasmid #177071: pEPQD1CB0786
Purpose: MoClo Level 1, position 3, transcriptional unit for transient expression of geranyl pyrophosphate synthase (PaGPPS1) from Picea abies promoter regions contains 4x attB sites for recruitment fo gal4AD-phiC31
Depositing lab: Nicola Patron. Depositing organization: Earlham Institute. Publication: Reconstitution of monoterpene indole alkaloid biosynthesis in genome engineered Nicotiana benthamiana. Dudley QM, Jo S, Guerrero DAS, Chhetry M, Smedley MA, Harwood WA, Sherden NH, O'Connor SE, Caputi L, Patron NJ. Commun Biol. 2022 Sep 10;5(1):949. doi: 10.1038/s42003-022-03904-w. PubMed 36088516.
Backbone
  Vector backbone: pICH47751
  Vector type: Synthetic Biology
Growth in bacteria
  Bacterial resistance: Ampicillin, 100 μg/mL
  Growth temperature: 37°C
  Growth strain: DH5alpha
  Copy number: High Copy
Gene/Insert
  Gene/Insert name: geranyl pyrophosphate synthase (PaGPPS1) from Picea abies (alt name: P3_4X opattB-TMV-cTP_PaGPPS1-ocsterm)
  Species: Other
  Cloning method: Restriction Enzyme; 5′ cloning site Unknown (unknown if destroyed); 3′ cloning site Unknown (unknown if destroyed)
  Sequencing primers: 5′ CTGGTGGCAGGATATATTGTGGTG; 3′ GAACCCTGTGGTTGGCATGCACATAC
Terms and licenses: Academic/Nonprofit Terms; Industry Terms: Not Available to Industry
How to cite: pEPQD1CB0786 was a gift from Nicola Patron (Addgene plasmid # 177071 ; http://n2t.net/addgene:177071 ; RRID:Addgene_177071)
