[The description below was written by a language model from this plasmid's Addgene catalogue record and pLannotate feature annotations shown in this document.]
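Description:
pEPQD1CB0786 is a MoClo (Golden Gate modular cloning) Level 1, position 3 plasmid built in the pICH47751 acceptor backbone. It carries a single plant transcriptional unit for transient expression of geranyl pyrophosphate synthase (PaGPPS1) from Picea abies. The 6.7 kb backbone is a binary vector. The cassette lies between nopaline-type left and right T-DNA border repeats, so it can be delivered to plant cells by Agrobacterium; the associated work used Nicotiana benthamiana. The broad-host-range incP oriV and its trfA replication initiator gene support maintenance outside E. coli. A high-copy ColE1/pUC-type origin and an AmpR (β-lactamase) gene with its own promoter provide propagation and ampicillin selection in E. coli.

The transcriptional unit uses a synthetic, orthogonally regulated promoter rather than a constitutive one. Four tandem minimal φC31 attB sites sit upstream of a minimal CaMV 35S core promoter. According to the record, these sites recruit a Gal4 activation domain–φC31 fusion, so the integrase serves here as a DNA-binding module, and strong transcription should depend on co-delivery of that synthetic activator. Downstream, the TMV Ω 5′ leader acts as a translational enhancer, followed by the coding sequence and the octopine synthase (OCS) terminator. The insert's alternative name indicates that a chloroplast transit peptide (cTP) is fused to PaGPPS1, although it is not annotated separately. The automated annotation labels the open reading frame as a geranylgeranyl diphosphate synthase from Hevea, which presumably reflects homology among prenyltransferases rather than the catalogued identity. The construct is suited to boosting the supply of the monoterpene precursor in reconstituted monoterpene indole alkaloid pathways, alone or after assembly into Level 2 multigene constructs.
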