Features (pLannotate 1.2.2; 17 found; start..end, strand, type, name):
    341..365     +  misc_feature   LB T-DNA repeat: left border repeat from nopaline C58 T-DNA
    482..515     +  protein_bind   attB: minimal attB site for the φC31 integrase (Groth et al., 2000) phage φC31 integrase
    541..574     +  protein_bind   attB: minimal attB site for the φC31 integrase (Groth et al., 2000) phage φC31 integrase
    604..637     +  protein_bind   attB: minimal attB site for the φC31 integrase (Groth et al., 2000) phage φC31 integrase
    663..696     +  protein_bind   attB: minimal attB site for the φC31 integrase (Groth et al., 2000) phage φC31 integrase
    713..759     +  promoter       minimal CaMV 35S promoter: minimal 35S promoter from cauliflower mosaic virus
    792..817     +  misc_feature   TMV Ω (fragment): translational enhancer from the tobacco mosaic virus 5'-leader sequence (Gallie et al., 1988)
    859..912     +  misc_feature   TMV Ω: translational enhancer from the tobacco mosaic virus 5'-leader sequence (Gallie et al., 1988)
    957..2048    +  CDS            GGPS: GGPPS_HEVBR - Also known as GG, GGPPS1. Experimental evidence at protein level: Swiss-Prot protein existence level 1. Catalyzes the trans-addition of the three molecules of IPP onto DMAPP to form geranylgeranyl pyrophosphate. From Hevea brasiliensis (Para rubber tree) (Siphonia brasiliensis).
   2059..2766    +  terminator     OCS terminator: octopine synthase terminator
   2815..2839    +  misc_feature   RB T-DNA repeat: right border repeat from nopaline C58 T-DNA
   2951..2971    -  CDS            TetR (fragment): tetracycline resistance regulatory protein; tetR
   2998..4143    -  CDS            trfA: TRFA_ECOLX - Experimental evidence at protein level: Swiss-Prot protein existence level 1. Also involved in plasmid copy number control, promoting intermolecular coupling of protein bound iterons at oriV, which inhibits replication initiation. From Escherichia coli.
   4479..5067    -  rep_origin     ori: high-copy-number ColE1/pMB1/pBR322/pUC origin of replication
   5238..6098    -  CDS            AmpR: β-lactamase; bla; confers resistance to ampicillin, carbenicillin, and related antibiotics
   6099..6203    -  promoter       AmpR promoter: bla
   6290..249     -  rep_origin     oriV (across the origin): incP origin of replication
>Addgene plasmid #177071 | pEPQD1CB0786 | addgene full sequence | sequence record 349533 | Addgene NGS Result
GGCCAGCTCCACGTCGCCGGCCGAAATCGAGCCTGCCCCTCATCTGTCAACGCCGCGCCGGGTGAGTCGG
CCCCTCAAGTGTCAACGTCCGCCCCTCATCTGTCAGTGAGGGCCAAGTTTTCCGCGAGGTATCCACAACG
CCGGCGGCCGCGGTGTCTCGCACACGGCTTCGACGGCGTTTCTGGCGCGTTTGCAGGGCCATAGACGGCC
GCCAGCCCAGCGGCGAGGGCAACCAGCCCGGTGAGCGTCGCAAAGGAGATCCTGATCTGACTGATGGGCT
GCCTGTATCGAGTGGTGATTTTGTGCCGAGCTGCCGGTCGGGGAGCTGTTGGCTGGCTGGTGGCAGGATA
TATTGTGGTGTAAACAAATTGACGCTTAGACAACTTAATAACACATTGCGGACGTTTTTAATGTACTGGG
GTGGATGCAGTGGGCCCCACTCTGTGAAGACAAACTAGAATTCGAGCTCGGAGCGGTGCGGGTGCCAGGG
CGTGCCCTTGGGCTCCCCGGGCGCGTACTCCACTCCCCGAGCCGGTGCGGGTGCCAGGGCGTGCCCTTGG
GCTCCCCGGGCGCGTACTCCACTCCCCCCATGGTGCGGTGCGGGTGCCAGGGCGTGCCCTTGGGCTCCCC
GGGCGCGTACTCCACTCCCCGAGCCGGTGCGGGTGCCAGGGCGTGCCCTTGGGCTCCCCGGGCGCGTACT
CCACTCCCCTTCGCAAGACCCTTCCTCTATATAAGGAAGTTCATTTCATTTGGAGAGGACTCCGGTATTT
TTACAACAATTACCACAACAAAACAAACAACAAACAACATTACAATTTACTATTCTAGTCGAATACTGTA
TAAGAGCTCATTTTTACAACAATTACCAACAACAACAAACAACAAACAACATTACAATTACATTTACAAT
TATCGATAACATGGCTTCTTCTATGCTTTCTTCTGCTGCTGTTGTTGCTACTCGTGCTAGTGCTGCTCAA
GCTAGTATGGTTGCTCCTTTTACTGGACTTAAGTCTGCTGCTTCTTTTCCTGTTACTAGAAAGCAAAACA
ACCTTGATATTACTTCTATTGCTAGTAACGGAGGAAGAGTTCGAGCAATGTGCTCAAACACAAATGCCCA
GTTGGCCAATTTGTCTGAACAAGTAAAGGGGAAGGTCACTGAATTTGATTTCAAGGAGTACATGCGTTCC
AAGGCAATGTCAGTGAATGAGGCACTGGACAGGGCTGTCCCACTTCGTTATCCTGAAAAAATACATGAAG
CTATGAGGTATTCTCTTCTAGCAGGAGGGAAGCGAGTTCGTCCTATTCTGTGCATTGCAGCATGTGAGCT
TGTGGGAGGGAGCGAGGAGCTCGCCATGCCAACTGCCTGTGCAATGGAAATTATCCACACAATGTCTTTG
ATTCATGATGACTTGCCTCCCATGGACAATGATGATTTACGCCGAGGTAAGCCTACAAACCACAAGGTGT
TCGGTGAAGGCACTGCTGTTCTTGCGGGGGATGCACTTCTTTCATTTGCATTTGAGCACATTGCAGTGTC
CACAAGCAAGACTGTGGAGTCTGATAGGGTTTTGAGGGTGGTATCTGAATTGGGTAGAGCAATAGGCTCG
GAAGGGGTTGCAGGTGGGCAGGTTGCTGATATTACCAGTCAGGGGAATCCTTCTGTTGGCCTTGAGACTC
TGGAATGGATTCACATTCACAAGACTGCAGTGCTCTTGGAGTGCTCCGTTGCTAGTGGGGCGATCATCGG
TGGTGCTTCTGATGATGAGATTGAGAGAGTTCGAAAGTATGCCCGTTGCGTGGGGCTTCTGTTTCAGGTT
GTGGATGACATTCTCGATGTCACGAAATCATCAGAAGAATTGGGTAAGACTGCAGCAAAGGATTTGCTTA
GTGATAAGGCCACTTATCCCAAGCTCATGGGTTTGGAGAAAGCAAAGGAGTTTGCTGATGAATTGTTGGG
CAAAGCTAAGGAGGAGTTATCTTTCTTCAACCCAACTAAGGCTGCACCTCTGTTGGGTCTTGCAGATTAC
ATTGCACAAAGACAGAACTGAGCTTGTCCTGCTTTAATGAGATATGCGAGAAGCCTATGATCGCATGATA
TTTGCTTTCAATTCTGTTGTGCACGTTGTAAAAAACCTGAGCATGTGTAGCTCAGATCCTTACCGCCGGT
TTCGGTTCATTCTAATGAATATATCACCCGTTACTATCGTATTTTTATGAATAATATTCTCCGTTCAATT
TACTGATTGTACCCTACTACTTATATGTACAATATTAAAATGAAAACAATATATTGTGCTGAATAGGTTT
ATAGCGACATCTATGATAGAGCGCCACAATAACAAACAATTGCGTTTTATTATTACAAATCCAATTTTAA
AAAAAGCGGCAGAACCGGTCAAACCTAAAAGACTGATTACATAAATCTTATTCAAATTTCAAAAGTGCCC
CAGGGGCTAGTATCTACGACACACCGAGCGGCGAACTAATAACGCTCACTGAAGGGAACTCCGGTTCCCC
GCCGGCGCGCATGGGTGAGATTCCTTGAAGTTGAGTATTGGCCGTCCGCTCTACCGAAAGTTACGGGCAC
CATTCAACCCGGTCCAGCACGGCGGCCGGGTAACCGACTTGCTGCCCCGAGAATTATGCAGCATTTTTTT
GGTGTATGTGGGCCCCAAATGAAGTGCAGGTCAAACCTTGACAGTGACGACAAATCGTTGGGCGGGTCCA
GGGCGAATTTTGCGACAACATGTCGAGGCTCAGCAGGACCGCTTTACTTGTCTTCTGCACGAAGTGGTTT
AAACTATCAGTGTTTGACAGGATATATTGGCGGGTAAACCTAAGAGAAAAGAGCGTTTATTAGAATAATC
GGATATTTAAAAGGGCGTGAAAAGGTTTATCCGTTCGTCCATTTGTATGTGCATGCCAACCACAGGGTTC
CCCAGATCAGGCGCTGGCTGCTGAACCCCCAGCCGGAACTGACCCCACAAGGCCCTAGCGTTTGCAATGC
ACCAGGTCATCATTGACCCAGGCGTGTTCCACCAGGCCGCTGCCTCGCAACTCTTCGCAGGCTTCGCCGA
CCTGCTCGCGCCACTTCTTCACGCGGGTGGAATCCGATCCGCACATGAGGCGGAAGGTTTCCAGCTTGAG
CGGGTACGGCTCCCGGTGCGAGCTGAAATAGTCGAACATCCGTCGGGCCGTCGGCGACAGCTTGCGGTAC
TTCTCCCATATGAATTTCGTGTAGTGGTCGCCAGCAAACAGCACGACGATTTCCTCGTCGATCAGGACCT
GGCAACGGGACGTTTTCTTGCCACGGTCCAGGACGCGGAAGCGGTGCAGCAGCGACACCGATTCCAGGTG
CCCAACGCGGTCGGACGTGAAGCCCATCGCCGTCGCCTGTAGGCGCGACAGGCATTCCTCGGCCTTCGTG
TAATACCGGCCATTGATCGACCAGCCCAGGTCCTGGCAAAGCTCGTAGAACGTGAAGGTGATCGGCTCGC
CGATAGGGGTGCGCTTCGCGTACTCCAACACCTGCTGCCACACCAGTTCGTCATCGTCGGCCCGCAGCTC
GACGCCGGTGTAGGTGATCTTCACGTCCTTGTTGACGTGGAAAATGACCTTGTTTTGCAGCGCCTCGCGC
GGGATTTTCTTGTTGCGCGTGGTGAACAGGGCAGAGCGGGCCGTGTCGTTTGGCATCGCTCGCATCGTGT
CCGGCCACGGCGCAATATCGAACAAGGAAAGCTGCATTTCCTTGATCTGCTGCTTCGTGTGTTTCAGCAA
CGCGGCCTGCTTGGCCTCGCTGACCTGTTTTGCCAGGTCCTCGCCGGCGGTTTTTCGCTTCTTGGTCGTC
ATAGTTCCTCGCGTGTCGATGGTCATCGACTTCGCCAAACCTGCCGCCTCCTGTTCAAGACGACGCGAAC
GCTCCACGGCGGCCGATGGCGCGGGCAGGGCAGGGGGAGCCAGTTGCACGCTGTCGCGCTCGATCTTGGC
CGTAGCTTGCTGGACCATCGAGCCGACGGACTGGAAGGTTTCGCGGGGCGCACGCATGACGGTGCGGCTT
GCGATGGTTTCGGCATCCTCGGCGGAAAACCCCGCGTCGATCAGTTCTTGCCTGTATGCCTTCCGGTCAA
ACGTCCGATTCATTCACCCTCCTTGCGGGATTGCCCCGACTCACGCCGGGGCAATGTGCCCTTATTCCTG
ATTTGACCCGCCTGGTGCCTTGGTGTCCAGATAATCCACCTTATCGGCAATGAAGTCGGTCCCGTAGACC
GTCTGGCCGTCCTTCTCGTACTTGGTATTCCGAATCTTGCCCTGCACGAATACCAGCGACCCCTTGCCCA
AATACTTGCCGTGGGCCTCGGCCTGAGAGCCAAAACACTTGATGCGGAAGAAGTCGGTGCGCTCCTGCTT
GTCGCCGGCATCGTTGCGCCACATCTAGGATCTGCCAGGAACCGTAAAAAGGCCGCGTTGCTGGCGTTTT
TCCATAGGCTCCGCCCCCCTGACGAGCATCACAAAAATCGACGCTCAAGTCAGAGGTGGCGAAACCCGAC
AGGACTATAAAGATACCAGGCGTTTCCCCCTGGAAGCTCCCTCGTGCGCTCTCCTGTTCCGACCCTGCCG
CTTACCGGATACCTGTCCGCCTTTCTCCCTTCGGGAAGCGTGGCGCTTTCTCATAGCTCACGCTGTAGGT
ATCTCAGTTCGGTGTAGGTCGTTCGCTCCAAGCTGGGCTGTGTGCACGAACCCCCCGTTCAGCCCGACCG
CTGCGCCTTATCCGGTAACTATCGTCTTGAGTCCAACCCGGTAAGACACGACTTATCGCCACTGGCAGCA
GCCACTGGTAACAGGATTAGCAGAGCGAGGTATGTAGGCGGTGCTACAGAGTTCTTGAAGTGGTGGCCTA
ACTACGGCTACACTAGAAGAACAGTATTTGGTATCTGCGCTCTGCTGAAGCCAGTTACCTTCGGAAAAAG
AGTTGGTAGCTCTTGATCCGGCAAACAAACCACCGCTGGTAGCGGTGGTTTTTTTGTTTGCAAGCAGCAG
ATTACGCGCAGAAAAAAAGGATCTCAAGAAGATCCTTTGATCTTTTCTACGGGGTCTGACGCTCAGTGGA
ACGAAAACTCACGTTAAGGGATTTTGGTCATGAGATTATCAAAAAGGATCTTCACCTAGATCCTTTTAAA
TTAAAAATGAAGTTTTAAATCAATCTAAAGTATATATGAGTAAACTTGGTCTGACAGTTACCAATGCTTA
ATCAGTGAGGCACCTATCTCAGCGATCTGTCTATTTCGTTCATCCATAGTTGCCTGACTCCCCGTCGTGT
AGATAACTACGATACGGGAGGGCTTACCATCTGGCCCCAGTGCTGCAATGATACCGCGAGAACCACGCTC
ACCGGCTCCAGATTTATCAGCAATAAACCAGCCAGCCGGAAGGGCCGAGCGCAGAAGTGGTCCTGCAACT
TTATCCGCCTCCATCCAGTCTATTAATTGTTGCCGGGAAGCTAGAGTAAGTAGTTCGCCAGTTAATAGTT
TGCGCAACGTTGTTGCCATTGCTACAGGCATCGTGGTGTCACGCTCGTCGTTTGGTATGGCTTCATTCAG
CTCCGGTTCCCAACGATCAAGGCGAGTTACATGATCCCCCATGTTGTGCAAAAAAGCGGTTAGCTCCTTC
GGTCCTCCGATCGTTGTCAGAAGTAAGTTGGCCGCAGTGTTATCACTCATGGTTATGGCAGCACTGCATA
ATTCTCTTACTGTCATGCCATCCGTAAGATGCTTTTCTGTGACTGGTGAGTACTCAACCAAGTCATTCTG
AGAATAGTGTATGCGGCGACCGAGTTGCTCTTGCCCGGCGTCAATACGGGATAATACCGCGCCACATAGC
AGAACTTTAAAAGTGCTCATCATTGGAAAACGTTCTTCGGGGCGAAAACTCTCAAGGATCTTACCGCTGT
TGAGATCCAGTTCGATGTAACCCACTCGTGCACCCAACTGATCTTCAGCATCTTTTACTTTCACCAGCGT
TTCTGGGTGAGCAAAAACAGGAAGGCAAAATGCCGCAAAAAAGGGAATAAGGGCGACACGGAAATGTTGA
ATACTCATACTCTTCCTTTTTCAATATTATTGAAGCATTTATCAAGGTTATTGTCTCATGAGCGGATACA
TATTTGAATGTATTTAGAAAAATAAACAAATAGGGGTTCCGCGCACGAATTGGCCAGCGCTGCCATTTTT
GGGGTGAGGCCGTTCGCGGCCGAGGGGCGCAGCCCCTGGGGGGATGGGAGGCCCGCGTTAGCGGGCCGGG
AGGGTTCGAGAAGGGGGGGCACCCCCCTTCGGCGTGCGCGGTCACGCGCACAGGGCGCAGCCCTGGTTAA
AAACAAGGTTTATAAATATTGGTTTAAAAGCAGGTTAAAAGACAGGTTAGCGGTGGCCGAAAAACGGGCG
GAAACCCTTGCAAATGCTGGATTTTCTGCCTGTGGACAGCCCCTCAAATGTCAATAGGTGCGCCCCTCAT
CTGTCAGCACTCTGCCCCTCAAGTGTCAAGGATCGCGCCCCTCATCTGTCAGTAGTCGCGCCCCTCAAGT
GTCAATACCGCAGGGCACTTATCCCCAGGCTTGTCCACATCATCTGTGGGAAACTCGCGTAAAATCAGGC
GTTTTCGCCGATTTGCGAGGCT
